Addgene plasmid #216761: mCh-LgBiT-2A-EGFP-Vin-PILATeS
Purpose: PiggyBac vector for stable co-expression of mCherry-LgBiT and EGFP-Vinculin-PILATeS (700 pM) in mammalian cells. Requires transposase
Depositing lab: Alex Dunn. Depositing organization: Stanford University. Publication: Split Luciferase Molecular Tension Sensors for Bioluminescent Readout of Mechanical Forces in Biological Systems. Zhong BL, Elliot JM, Wang P, Li H, Hall RN, Wang B, Prakash M, Dunn AR. ACS Sens. 2024 Jul 26;9(7):3489-3495. doi: 10.1021/acssensors.3c02664. Epub 2024 Jul 7. PubMed 38973210.
Backbone
  Vector backbone: PiggyBac
  Backbone size w/o insert (bp): 7600
  Total vector size (bp): 13200
  Vector type: Mammalian Expression
  Selectable markers: Puromycin
Growth in bacteria
  Bacterial resistance: Ampicillin, 100 μg/mL
  Growth temperature: 37°C
  Growth strain: NEB Stable
  Copy number: Unknown
Gene/Insert
  Gene/Insert name: mCherry-LgBiT-P2A-T2A-EGFP-Vin-PILATeS
  Species: G. gallus (chicken), Synthetic
  Insert size (bp): 5600
  Tag / fusion protein: mCherry (N terminal on backbone); EGFP (N terminal on backbone)
Terms and licenses: Academic/Nonprofit Terms; Industry Terms: Not Available to Industry
Depositor comments: This PILATeS module contains BiT tag with 700 pM affinity for LgBiT. Requires co-transfection with transposase
How to cite: mCh-LgBiT-2A-EGFP-Vin-PILATeS was a gift from Alex Dunn (Addgene plasmid # 216761 ; http://n2t.net/addgene:216761 ; RRID:Addgene_216761)
