[The description below was written by a language model from this plasmid's Addgene catalogue record and pLannotate feature annotations shown in this document.]
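Description:
mCh-LgBiT-2A-EGFP-Vin-PILATeS is a roughly 13.2 kb PiggyBac transposon plasmid for stable mammalian expression. It integrates into the host genome only when co-transfected with a separately supplied transposase. In E. coli it is maintained through a high-copy ColE1/pUC origin and an ampicillin resistance gene. The backbone also carries pBluescript-type remnants, including an f1 origin, lac promoter/operator and lacZα fragments, and T3 and T7 promoters. The automated feature table does not annotate the PiggyBac terminal repeats, so their positions cannot be given from this record. Stably integrated mammalian cells are selected with puromycin. The resistance gene is driven by the human UbC promoter, with an adjacent bacterial EM7 promoter, ends in an SV40 poly(A) signal, and is oriented opposite to the main cassette.

The payload is a single open reading frame under a CAG-type promoter, made up of the CMV enhancer, chicken β-actin promoter and chimeric intron, and terminated by an SV40 poly(A) signal. It encodes mCherry fused to LgBiT, the large fragment of the split luciferase derived from Oplophorus (annotated as a fragment of that luciferase). Tandem P2A and T2A ribosome-skipping peptides follow, and then EGFP fused to chicken vinculin carrying the PILATeS module. The 2A peptides yield two separate polypeptides from one transcript, each tracked by its own fluorescent tag. According to the depositor, this PILATeS module contains a small BiT tag with 700 pM affinity for LgBiT. It is not annotated separately and presumably lies within the span labelled as vinculin. The associated work describes split-luciferase molecular tension sensors, so the construct is intended to give a bioluminescent readout of mechanical force borne by vinculin through complementation of the tag with the co-expressed LgBiT.
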