Features (pLannotate 1.2.2; 28 found; start..end, strand, type, name):
      1..589     +  rep_origin     ori: high-copy-number ColE1/pMB1/pBR322/pUC origin of replication
    772..864     +  CDS            lacI (fragment): lac repressor; lacI; The lac repressor binds to the lac operator to inhibit transcription in E. coli. This inhibition can be relieved by adding lactose or isopropyl-β-D-thiogalactopyranoside (IPTG).
    877..898     +  protein_bind   CAP binding site: CAP binding activates transcription in the presence of cAMP. E. coli catabolite activator protein
    913..943     +  promoter       lac promoter: promoter for the E. coli lac operon
    947..969     +  protein_bind   lac operator (fragment): The lac repressor binds to the lac operator to inhibit transcription in E. coli. This inhibition can be relieved by adding lactose or isopropyl-β-D-thiogalactopyranoside (IPTG). lac repressor encoded by lacI
   1012..1030    +  promoter       T3 promoter: promoter for bacteriophage T3 RNA polymerase
   1400..1521    -  polyA_signal   SV40 poly(A) signal: SV40 polyadenylation signal
   1535..1562    -  CDS            BleoR (fragment): antibiotic-binding protein; Sh ble from Streptoalloteichus hindustanus; confers resistance to bleomycin, phleomycin, and Zeocin™
   1568..2163    -  CDS            PuroR (fragment): puromycin N-acetyltransferase; pac from Streptomyces alboniger; confers resistance to puromycin
   2186..2233    -  promoter       EM7 promoter: synthetic bacterial promoter&nbsp
   2242..3453    -  promoter       UbC promoter: human ubiquitin C promoter
   3475..3854    +  enhancer       CMV enhancer: human cytomegalovirus immediate early enhancer
   3856..4131    +  promoter       chicken β-actin promoter: No description available
   4132..5147    +  intron         chimeric intron: chimera between introns from chicken β-actin and rabbit β-globin
   5203..5223    -  misc_feature   MCS (fragment): pBluescript multiple cloning site
   5230..5937    +  CDS            mCherry: mCherry is a basic (constitutively fluorescent) red fluorescent protein published in 2004, derived from Discosoma sp.. It is reported to be a very rapidly-maturing monomer with low acid sensitivity.
   5950..6420    +  CDS            LUCI_OPLGR (fragment): Experimental evidence at protein level: Swiss-Prot protein existence level 1. Catalytic subunit of oplophorus-luciferin 2-monooxygenase. Oxidoreductase that converts coelenterazine (the oplophorus luciferin) to coelenteramide under emission of blue light with a maximum at 454 nm. Is also active with bisdeoxycoelenterazine. From Oplophorus gracilirostris (Luminous shrimp).
   6433..6489    +  CDS            P2A: 2A peptide from porcine teschovirus-1 polyprotein Eukaryotic ribosomes fail to insert a peptide bond between the Gly and Pro residues, yielding separate polypeptides.
   6499..6552    +  CDS            T2A: 2A peptide from Thosea asigna virus capsid protein Eukaryotic ribosomes fail to insert a peptide bond between the Gly and Pro residues, yielding separate polypeptides.
   6553..7266    +  CDS            EGFP: EGFP is a basic (constitutively fluorescent) green fluorescent protein published in 1996, derived from Aequorea victoria. It is reported to be a rapidly-maturing weak dimer with moderate acid sensitivity.
   7321..10833   +  CDS            VCL: VINC_CHICK - Also known as VINC1. Experimental evidence at protein level: Swiss-Prot protein existence level 1. Actin filament (F-actin)-binding protein involved in cell- matrix adhesion and cell-cell adhesion. Regulates cell-surface E- cadherin expression and potentiates mechanosensing by the E-cadherin complex. May also play important roles in cell morphology and locomotion. From Gallus gallus (Chicken).
  10861..10944   +  CDS            large T antigen (fragment): large T antigen from SV40 (simian virus 40)
  10967..11088   +  polyA_signal   SV40 poly(A) signal: SV40 polyadenylation signal
  11372..11390   -  promoter       T7 promoter: promoter for bacteriophage T7 RNA polymerase
  11398..11553   +  CDS            lacZα (fragment): LacZα fragment of β-galactosidase; lacZ fragment
  11558..11986   +  rep_origin     f1 ori (sequence partly withheld): f1 bacteriophage origin of replication; arrow indicates direction of (+) strand synthesis
  12039..12143   +  promoter       AmpR promoter: bla
  12144..13004   +  CDS            AmpR: β-lactamase; bla; confers resistance to ampicillin, carbenicillin, and related antibiotics
>Addgene plasmid #216761 | mCh-LgBiT-2A-EGFP-Vin-PILATeS | addgene full sequence | sequence record 428949 | Addgene NGS Result
TTGAGATCCTTTTTTTCTGCGCGTAATCTGCTGCTTGCAAACAAAAAAACCACCGCTACCAGCGGTGGTT
TGTTTGCCGGATCAAGAGCTACCAACTCTTTTTCCGAAGGTAACTGGCTTCAGCAGAGCGCAGATACCAA
ATACTGTTCTTCTAGTGTAGCCGTAGTTAGGCCACCACTTCAAGAACTCTGTAGCACCGCCTACATACCT
CGCTCTGCTAATCCTGTTACCAGTGGCTGCTGCCAGTGGCGATAAGTCGTGTCTTACCGGGTTGGACTCA
AGACGATAGTTACCGGATAAGGCGCAGCGGTCGGGCTGAACGGGGGGTTCGTGCACACAGCCCAGCTTGG
AGCGAACGACCTACACCGAACTGAGATACCTACAGCGTGAGCTATGAGAAAGCGCCACGCTTCCCGAAGG
GAGAAAGGCGGACAGGTATCCGGTAAGCGGCAGGGTCGGAACAGGAGAGCGCACGAGGGAGCTTCCAGGG
GGAAACGCCTGGTATCTTTATAGTCCTGTCGGGTTTCGCCACCTCTGACTTGAGCGTCGATTTTTGTGAT
GCTCGTCAGGGGGGCGGAGCCTATGGAAAAACGCCAGCAACGCGGCCTTTTTACGGTTCCTGGCCTTTTG
CTGGCCTTTTGCTCACATGTTCTTTCCTGCGTTATCCCCTGATTCTGTGGATAACCGTATTACCGCCTTT
GAGTGAGCTGATACCGCTCGCCGCAGCCGAACGACCGAGCGCAGCGAGTCAGTGAGCGAGGAAGCGGAAG
AGCGCCCAATACGCAAACCGCCTCTCCCCGCGCGTTGGCCGATTCATTAATGCAGCTGGCACGACAGGTT
TCCCGACTGGAAAGCGGGCAGTGAGCGCAACGCAATTAATGTGAGTTAGCTCACTCATTAGGCACCCCAG
GCTTTACACTTTATGCTTCCGGCTCGTATGTTGTGTGGAATTGTGAGCGGATAACAATTTCACACAGGAA
ACAGCTATGACCATGATTACGCCAAGCGCGCAATTAACCCTCACTAAAGGGAACAAAAGCTGGAGCTCCA
CCGCGGGGCGCGCCGCAGCTAGATTAACCCTAGAAAGATAGTCTGCGTAAAATTGACGCATGCATTCTTG
AAATATTGCTCTCTCTTTCTAAATAGCGCGAATCCGTCGCTGTGCATTTAGGACATCTCAGTCGCCGCTT
GGAGCTCCCGTGAGGCGTGCTTGTCAATGCGGTAAGTGTCACTGATTTTGAACTATAACAACCGCGTGAG
TCAAAATGACGCATGATTATCTTTTACGTGACTTTTAAGATTTAACTCATACGATAATTATATTGTTATT
TCGTGTTCTACTTACGTGATAACTTATTATATATATATTTTCTTGTTATAGATGGGAATTCAGACATGAT
AAGATACATTGATGAGTTTGGACAAACCACAACTAGAATGCAGTGAAAAAAATGCTTTATTTGTGAAATT
TGTGATGCTATTGCTTTATTTGTAACCATTATAAGCTGCAATAAACAAGTTTCGAGGTCGAGTGTCAGTC
CTGCTCCTCGGCCACGAAGTGCTTAGCTCAGGCACCGGGCTTGCGGGTCATGCACCAGGTGCGCGGTCCT
TCGGGCACCTCGACGTCGGCGGTGACGGTGAAGCCGAGCCGCTCGTAGAAGGGGAGGTTGCGGGGCGCGG
AGGTCTCCAGGAAGGCGGGCACCCCGGCGCGCTCGGCCGCCTCCACTCCGGGGAGCACGACGGCGCTGCC
CAGACCCTTGCCCTGGTGGTCGGGCGAGACGCCGACGGTGGCCAGGAACCACGCGGGCTCCTTGGGCCGG
TGCGGCGCCAGGAGGCCTTCCATCTGTTGCTGCGCGGCCAGCCGGGAACCGCTCAACTCGGCCATGCGCG
GGCCGATCTCGGCGAACACCGCCCCCGCTTCGACGCTCTCCGGCGTGGTCCAGACCGCCACCGCGGCGCC
GTCGTCCGCGACCCACACCTTGCCGATGTCGAGCCCGACGCGCGTGAGGAAGAGTTCTTGCAGCTCGGTG
ACCCGCTCGATGTGGCGGTCCGGGTCGACGGTGTGGCGCGTGGCGGGGTAGTCGGCGAACGCGGCGGCGA
GGGTGCGTACGGCCCGGGGGACGTCGTCGCGGGTGGCGAGGCGCACCGTGGGCTTGTACTCGGCCATGGT
TTAGTTCCTCACCTTGTCGTATTATACTATGCCGATATACTATGCCGATGATTAATTGTCAACACGGTCC
GGTCTAACAAAAAAGCCAAAAACGGCCAGAATTTAGCGGACAATTTACTAGTCTAACACTGAAAATTACA
TATTGACCCAAATGATTACATTTCAAAAGGTGCCTAAAAAACTTCACAAAACACACTCGCCAACCCCGAG
CGCATAGTTCAAAACCGGAGCTTCAGCTACTTAAGAAGATAGGTACATAAAACCGACCAAAGAAACTGAC
GCCTCACTTATCCCTCCCCTCACCAGAGGTCCGGCGCCTGTCGATTCAGGAGAGCCTACCCTAGGCCCGA
ACCCTGCGTCCTGCGACGGAGAAAAGCCTACCGCACACCTACCGGCAGGTGGCCCCACCCTGCATTATAA
GCCAACAGAACGGGTGACGTCACGACACGACGAGGGCGCGCGCTCCCAAAGGTACGGGTGCACTGCCCAA
CGGCACCGCCATAACTGCCGCCCCCGCAACAGACGACAAACCGAGTTCTCCAGTCAGTGACAAACTTCAC
GTCAGGGTCCCCAGATGGTGCCCCAGCCCATCTCACCCGAATAAGAGCTTTCCCGCATTAGCGAAGGCCT
CAAGACCTTGGGTTCTTGCCGCCCACCATGCCCCCCACCTTGTTTCAACGACCTCACAGCCCGCCTCACA
AGCGTCTTCCATTCAAGACTCGGGAACAGCCGCCATTTTGCTGCGCTCCCCCCAACCCCCAGTTCAGGGC
AACCTTGCTCGCGGACCCAGACTACAGCCCTTGGCGGTCTCTCCACACGCTTCCGTCCCACCGAGCGGCC
CGGCGGCCACGAAAGCCCCGGCCAGCCCAGCAGCCCGCTACTCACCAAGTGACGATCACAGCGATCCACA
AACAAGAACCGCGACCCAAATCCCGGCTGCGACGGAACTAGCTGTGCCACACCCGGCGCGTCCTTATATA
ATCATCGGCGTTCACCGCCCCACGGAGATCCCTCCGCAGAATCGCCGAGAAGGGACTACTTTTCCTCGCC
TGTTCCGCTCTCTGGAAAGAAAACCAGTGCCCTAGAGTCACCCAAGTCCCGTCCTAAAATGTCCTTCTGC
TGATACTGGGGTTCTAAGGCCGAGTCTTATGAGCAGCGGGCCGCTGTCCTGAGCGTCCGGGCGGAAGGAT
CAGGACGCTCGCTGCGCCCTTCGTCTGACGTGGCAGCGCTCGCCGTGAGGAGGGGGGCGCCCGCGGGGGG
CGCCAAAACCCGGCGCGGAGGCCAGATCTCCCGATCTCGAGGTCGACATTGATTATTGACTAGTTATTAA
TAGTAATCAATTACGGGGTCATTAGTTCATAGCCCATATATGGAGTTCCGCGTTACATAACTTACGGTAA
ATGGCCCGCCTGGCTGACCGCCCAACGACCCCCGCCCATTGACGTCAATAATGACGTATGTTCCCATAGT
AACGCCAATAGGGACTTTCCATTGACGTCAATGGGTGGAGTATTTACGGTAAACTGCCCACTTGGCAGTA
CATCAAGTGTATCATATGCCAAGTACGCCCCCTATTGACGTCAATGACGGTAAATGGCCCGCCTGGCATT
ATGCCCAGTACATGACCTTATGGGACTTTCCTACTTGGCAGTACATCTACGTATTAGTCATCGCTATTAC
CATGGTCGAGGTGAGCCCCACGTTCTGCTTCACTCTCCCCATCTCCCCCCCCTCCCCACCCCCAATTTTG
TATTTATTTATTTTTTAATTATTTTGTGCAGCGATGGGGGCGGGGGGGGGGGGGGCGCGCGCCAGGCGGG
GCGGGGCGGGGCGAGGGGCGGGGCGGGGCGAGGCGGAGAGGTGCGGCGGCAGCCAATCAGAGCGGCGCGC
TCCGAAAGTTTCCTTTTATGGCGAGGCGGCGGCGGCGGCGGCCCTATAAAAAGCGAAGCGCGCGGCGGGC
GGGAGTCGCTGCGCGCTGCCTTCGCCCCGTGCCCCGCTCCGCCGCCGCCTCGCGCCGCCCGCCCCGGCTC
TGACTGACCGCGTTACTCCCACAGGTGAGCGGGCGGGACGGCCCTTCTCCTCCGGGCTGTAATTAGCGCT
TGGTTTAATGACGGCTTGTTTCTTTTCTGTGGCTGCGTGAAAGCCTTGAGGGGCTCCGGGAGGGCCCTTT
GTGCGGGGGGAGCGGCTCGGGGGGTGCGTGCGTGTGTGTGTGCGTGGGGAGCGCCGCGTGCGGCTCCGCG
CTGCCCGGCGGCTGTGAGCGCTGCGGGCGCGGCGCGGGGCTTTGTGCGCTCCGCAGTGTGCGCGAGGGGA
GCGCGGCCGGGGGCGGTGCCCCGCGGTGCGGGGGGGCTGCGAGGGGAACAAAGGCTGCGTGCGGGGTGTG
TGCGTGGGGGGGTGAGCAGGGGGTGTGGGCGCGTCGGTCGGGCTGCAACCCCCCCTGCACCCCCCTCCCC
GAGTTGCTGAGCACGGCCCGGCTTCGGGTGCGGGGCTCCGTACGGGGCGTGGCGCGGGGCTCGCCGTGCC
GGGCGGGGGGTGGCGGCAGGTGGGGGTGCCGGGCGGGGCGGGGCCGCCTCGGGCCGGGGAGGGCTCGGGG
GAGGGGCGCGGCGGCCCCCGGAGCGCCGGCGGCTGTCGAGGCGCGGCGAGCCGCAGCCATTGCCTTTTAT
GGTAATCGTGCGAGAGGGCGCAGGGACTTCCTTTGTCCCAAATCTGTGCGGAGCCGAAATCTGGGAGGCG
CCGCCGCACCCCCTCTAGCGGGCGCGGGGCGAAGCGGTGCGGCGCCGGCAGGAAGGAAATGGGCGGGGAG
GGCCTTCGTGCGTCGCCGCGCCGCCGTCCCCTTCTCCCTCTCCAGCCTCGGGGCTGTCCGCGGGGGGACG
GCTGCCTTCGGGGGGGACGGGGCAGGGCGGGGTTCGGCTTCTGGCGTGTGACCGGCGGCTCTAGAGCCTC
TGCTAACCATGTTCATGCCTTCTTCTTTTTCCTACAGCTCCTGGGCAACGTGCTGGTTATTGTGCTGTCT
CATCATTTTGGCAAAGAATTCCTCGACGGTATCGATAAGCTTGGCCACCATGGTGAGCAAGGGCGAGGAG
GATAACATGGCCATCATCAAGGAGTTCATGCGCTTCAAGGTGCACATGGAGGGCTCCGTGAACGGCCACG
AGTTCGAGATCGAGGGCGAGGGCGAGGGCCGCCCCTACGAGGGCACCCAGACCGCCAAGCTGAAGGTGAC
CAAGGGCGGCCCCCTGCCCTTCGCCTGGGACATCCTGTCCCCTCAGTTCATGTACGGCTCCAAGGCCTAC
GTGAAGCACCCCGCCGACATCCCCGACTACTTGAAGCTGTCCTTCCCCGAGGGCTTCAAGTGGGAGCGCG
TGATGAACTTCGAGGACGGCGGCGTGGTGACCGTGACCCAGGACTCCTCCCTGCAGGACGGCGAGTTCAT
CTACAAGGTGAAGCTGCGCGGCACCAACTTCCCCTCCGACGGCCCCGTAATGCAGAAGAAGACCATGGGC
TGGGAGGCCTCCTCCGAGCGGATGTACCCCGAGGACGGCGCCCTGAAGGGCGAGATCAAGCAGAGGCTGA
AGCTGAAGGACGGCGGCCACTACGACGCCGAGGTCAAGACCACCTACAAGGCCAAGAAGCCCGTGCAGCT
GCCCGGCGCCTACAACGTCAACATCAAGCTGGACATCACCTCCCACAACGAGGACTACACCATCGTGGAA
CAGTACGAGCGCGCCGAGGGCCGCCACTCCACCGGCGGCATGGACGAGCTGTACAAGGGAAGCGGAGTCT
TCACTCTGGAAGATTTCGTAGGTGACTGGGAGCAAACAGCAGCATACAATCTTGATCAAGTGTTGGAGCA
AGGGGGGGTAAGCTCTCTCCTCCAAAACTTGGCTGTCTCAGTTACTCCAATTCAACGAATTGTACGGTCA
GGGGAAAATGCACTCAAGATTGACATTCATGTCATCATTCCTTATGAGGGTCTGAGTGCCGATCAGATGG
CCCAGATCGAGGAGGTTTTTAAGGTAGTGTATCCCGTGGATGATCATCACTTTAAGGTAATTTTGCCCTA
CGGAACTCTGGTAATTGACGGAGTGACCCCCAATATGCTCAATTATTTTGGTAGGCCCTATGAAGGTATT
GCTGTCTTCGACGGAAAAAAAATAACAGTTACTGGGACACTCTGGAATGGTAATAAGATTATAGACGAAC
GCTTGATCACTCCTGACGGCAGTATGTTGTTCCGCGTTACCATAAATGGGTCTGGAAGCGGAGCCACGAA
CTTCTCTCTGTTAAAGCAAGCAGGAGACGTGGAAGAAAACCCCGGTCCTGGAAGCGGAGAGGGCAGGGGA
AGTCTTCTAACATGCGGGGACGTGGAGGAAAATCCCGGCCCCGTGAGCAAGGGCGAGGAGCTGTTCACCG
GGGTGGTGCCCATCCTGGTCGAGCTGGACGGCGACGTAAACGGCCACAAGTTCAGCGTGTCCGGCGAGGG
CGAGGGCGATGCCACCTACGGCAAGCTGACCCTGAAGTTCATCTGCACCACCGGCAAGCTGCCCGTGCCC
TGGCCCACCCTCGTGACCACCCTGACCTACGGCGTGCAGTGCTTCAGCCGCTACCCCGACCACATGAAGC
AGCACGACTTCTTCAAGTCCGCCATGCCCGAAGGCTACGTCCAGGAGCGCACCATCTTCTTCAAGGACGA
CGGCAACTACAAGACCCGCGCCGAGGTGAAGTTCGAGGGCGACACCCTGGTGAACCGCATCGAGCTGAAG
GGCATCGACTTCAAGGAGGACGGCAACATCCTGGGGCACAAGCTGGAGTACAACTACAACAGCCACAACG
TCTATATCATGGCCGACAAGCAGAAGAACGGCATCAAGGTGAACTTCAAGATCCGCCACAACATCGAGGA
CGGCAGCGTGCAGCTCGCCGACCACTACCAGCAGAACACCCCCATCGGCGACGGCCCCGTGCTGCTGCCC
GACAACCACTACCTGAGCACCCAGTCCGCCCTGAGCAAAGACCCCAACGAGAAGCGCGATCACATGGTCC
TGCTGGAGTTCGTGACCGCCGCCGGGATCACTCTCGGCATGGACGAGCTGTACAAGTCCGGACTCGGAGG
AAGCGGAGGTGGAGGAAGCGGAGGTGGAGGAAGCGGAGGTATGCCCGTCTTCCACACGCGCACCATCGAG
AGCATCTTGGAGCCCGTGGCTCAGCAGATCTCCCACCTGGTCATCATGCACGAGGAGGGGGAGGTAGACG
GCAAGGCCATCCCGGACCTCACCGCCCCCGTGTCGGCCGTGCAGGCCGCTGTCAGCAACCTGGTGCGGGT
TGGAAAAGAAACTGTGCAGACAACAGAAGACCAGATCTTGAAAAGGGATATGCCACCAGCATTCATCAAA
GTAGAGAATGCCTGCACCAAGCTCGTTCGAGCAGCCCAGATGCTGCAAGCAGATCCTTATTCAGTACCAG
CTCGTGACTACCTAATTGATGGATCAAGAGGCATCCTTTCTGGAACATCAGACTTACTTCTGACATTTGA
TGAAGCGGAGGTCCGTAAAATCATCCGTGTCTGCAAAGGAATATTGGAATATCTGACTGTGGCAGAAGTA
GTAGAGACTATGGAGGATTTGGTGACATATACAAAGAATCTAGGGCCAGGAATGACAAAGATGGCGAAAA
TGATCGATGAGAGACAACAGGAATTAACTCATCAGGAACATAGGGTTATGCTGGTGAACTCCATGAATAC
TGTGAAGGAGCTATTGCCTGTACTTATTTCAGCTATGAAGATCTTTGTAACCACAAAAAACACTAAAAGC
CAGGGAATAGAAGAGGCCTTGAAAAATCGCAATTTCACAGTAGAGAAAATGAGTGCTGAGATAAATGAAA
TAATCCGTGTATTACAACTCACTTCCTGGGATGAAGATGCCTGGGCCAGCAAGGACACTGAAGCCATGAA
AAGAGCTTTAGCCCTAATAGATTCAAAGATGAACCAGGCAAAAGGCTGGCTGAGAGATCCAAACGCACCT
CCAGGGGATGCTGGTGAGCAAGCAATAAGGCAGATCCTTGATGAAGCTGGAAAAGCAGGAGAATTGTGTG
CAGGCAAAGAACGCAGGGAGATTCTGGGAACATGCAAAACTTTGGGCCAAATGACTGATCAACTTGCTGA
TCTCCGAGCTAGAGGACAGGGTGCTACACCGATGGCAATGCAGAAGGCACAGCAGGTGTCACAAGGCCTG
GATTTGCTCACTGCAAAAGTGGAGAATGCAGCCCGGAAATTGGAGGCCATGACAAACTCTAAGCAGGCTA
TTGCAAAGAAGATTGATGCTGCTCAGAACTGGCTTGCGGATCCCAACGGCGGAAGTGAAGGAGAAGAACA
CATTCGAGGAATTATGTCTGAAGCAAGGAAAGTTGCAGAATTGTGTGAGGAGCCTAAAGAAAGAGATGAT
ATCCTTCGCTCCTTGGGGGAAATCTCTGCTCTGACAGCTAAGCTGTCAGATCTGCGACGACATGGGAAAG
GCGACTCTCCTGAGGCCCGTGCATTGGCCAAGCAAATAGCTACATCACTTCAGAACTTACAGTCCAAAAC
AAACAGAGCTGTAGCAAATACTAGGCCAGTTAAAGCTGCTGTCCATTTGGAGGGCAAGATTGAGCAAGCC
CAGAGGTGGATAGATAATCCTACAGTTGATGATCGGGGAGTAGGCCAGGCAGCAATTCGGGGTTTGGTTG
CAGAAGGTCGTCGTCTAGCCAATGTCATGATGGGACCTTATCGTCAGGACCTGCTTGCCAAATGTGACCG
TGTAGACCAGCTGGCTGCTCAGCTTGCTGACCTTGCAGCAAGAGGGGAAGGAGAGTCTCCTCAGGCTAGG
GCAATTGCTGCTCAGCTTCAGGACTCCCTGAAGGATCTCAAAGCACGGATGCAAGAAGCAATGACCCAGG
AGGTGTCTGATGTTTTCAGTGACACTACAACCCCTATTAAGTTGTTAGCAGTAGCAGCCACTGCTCCTTC
TGATACTCCCAATAGAGAAGAGGTGTTTGAAGAAAGAGCAGCAAATTTTGAAAACCATGCTGCTAGACTG
GGAGCAACAGCAGAAAAAGCAGCTGCAGTTGGAACTGCTAATAAAACTACTGTGGAAGGCATTCAGGCAA
CAGTCAAATCTGCAAGGGAGCTTACACCACAGGTAGTATCGGCTGCTCGAATCCTCCTGAGAAATCCTGG
AAATCAAGCTGCTTATGAGCATTTTGAGACAATGAAAAACCAATGGATTGATAATGTAGAAAAGATGACA
GGGCTGGTGGATGAGGCCATCGATACCAAGTCTCTGTTGGATGCATCAGAAGAGGCTATTAAGAAGGATC
TTGATAAATGCAAAGTTGCAATGGCCAATATGCAACCTCAGATGCTGGTAGCTGGAGCCACCAGCATTGC
TAGACGAGCGAACCGCATCCTGCTTGTGGCAAAACGGGAGGTTGAAAATTCAGAAGACCCTAAATTCAGG
GAGGCTGTTAAAGCAGCTTCTGATGAGCTGAGCAAAACCATATCACCGATGGTAATGGATGCTAAAGCTG
TAGCAGGAAATATCTCTGATCCTGGTTTGCAGAAGAGTTTCTTGGATTCTGGATACAGGATTCTGGGAGC
TGTGGCCAAAGTCAGAGAAGCCTTTCAGCCTCAGGAGCCAGACTTTCCCCCTCCTCCTCCTGACCTAGAG
CATCTCCATCTGACTGATGAGCTTGCTCCTCCAAAACCACCACTTCCAGAAGGTGAGGTTCCCCCACCCA
GACCACCACCCCCTGAAGAAAAAGATGAGGTCGAGATGGAAACTCTGCATATTACCAAAACCATGAAAAA
CATTGAAGTGCCGGAAACCAAAACCGCGAGCTTTGAATGCGAAGTGAGCCATTTTAACGTGCCGAGCATG
TGGCTGAAAAACGGCGTGGAAATTGAAATGAGCGAAAAATTTAAAATTGTGGTGCAGGGCAAACTGCATC
AGCTGATTATTATGAACACCAGCACCGAAGATAGCGCGGAATATACCTTTGTGTGCGGCGTTAGTGGCTG
GCGTCTGTTTAAGAAAATTAGCAACGATCAGGTGAGCGCGACCCTGACCGTGACTGCGGCCGCGGAGTTC
CCAGAGCAGAAAGCAGGAGAAGCTATTAATCAGCCCATGATGATGGCTGCTAGGCAGTTGCATGACGAGG
CTCGGAAATGGTCTAGCAAGGGTAACGACATCATTGCTGCTGCTAAACGAATGGCGCTGCTCATGGCTGA
GATGTCACGCCTGGTGCGAGGAGGCAGCGGAAACAAGCGTGCCCTCATCCAGTGTGCAAAAGATATTGCT
AAGGCATCGGATGAAGTCACTCGATTGGCCAAAGAGGTGGCCAAGCAATGTACTGATAAACGCATTAGAA
CAAACCTCTTACAGGTCTGTGAGCGAATCCCAACCATCAGCACGCAGCTCAAAATTCTTTCCACAGTGAA
AGCTACCATGCTGGGCAGGACTAACATCAGCGATGAAGAATCAGAACAGGCAACTGAGATGTTGGTTCAT
AACGCCCAGAACCTCATGCAGTCTGTGAAGGAAACTGTGAGAGAAGCTGAAGCAGCATCCATTAAGATAA
GAACAGATGCCGGATTCACTCTGCGCTGGGTCAGAAAGACCCCATGGTATCAGTAGTTTAATTAAGCGGC
CGCGACTCTAGATCATAATCAGCCATACCACATTTGTAGAGGTTTTACTTGCTTTAAAAAACCTCCCACA
CCTCCCCCTGAACCTGAAACATAAAATGAATGCAATTGTTGTTGTTAACTTGTTTATTGCAGCTTATAAT
GGTTACAAATAAAGCAATAGCATCACAAATTTCACAAATAAAGCATTTTTTTCACTGCATTCTAGTTGTG
GTTTGTCCAAACTCATCAATGTATCTTAAGGAATTCGATAAAAGTTTTGTTACTTTATAGAAGAAATTTT
GAGTTTTTGTTTTTTTTTAATAAATAAATAAACATAAATAAATTGTTTGTTGAATTTATTATTAGTATGT
AAGTGTAAATATAATAAAACTTAATATCTATTCAAATTAATAAATAAACCTCGATATACAGACCGATAAA
ACACATGCGTCAATTTTACGCATGATTATCTTTAACGTACGTCACAATATGATTATCTTTCTAGGGTTAA
TCTAGCTGCGGCGCGCCGGTACCCAATTCGCCCTATAGTGAGTCGTATTACGCGCGCTCACTGGCCGTCG
TTTTACAACGTCGTGACTGGGAAAACCCTGGCGTTACCCAACTTAATCGCCTTGCAGCACATCCCCCTTT
CGCCAGCTGGCGTAATAGCGAAGAGGCCCGCACCGATCGCCCTTCCCAACAGTTGCGCAGCCTGAATGGC
GAATGGG
[124 nt withheld, positions 11558-11681]
C
[91 nt withheld, positions 11683-11773]
A
[49 nt withheld, positions 11775-11823]
CCTTTGACGTTGGAGTCCACGTTCTTT
[37 nt withheld, positions 11851-11887]
ACCCTATCTCGGTCTATTCTTTTGATTTATAAGGGATTTTGCCGATTTCGGCCTATTGGTTAAAAAATGA
GCTGATTTAACAAAAATTTAACGCGAATTTTAACAAAATATTAACGCTTACAATTTAGGTGGCACTTTTC
GGGGAAATGTGCGCGGAACCCCTATTTGTTTATTTTTCTAAATACATTCAAATATGTATCCGCTCATGAG
ACAATAACCCTGATAAATGCTTCAATAATATTGAAAAAGGAAGAGTATGAGTATTCAACATTTCCGTGTC
GCCCTTATTCCCTTTTTTGCGGCATTTTGCCTTCCTGTTTTTGCTCACCCAGAAACGCTGGTGAAAGTAA
AAGATGCTGAAGATCAGTTGGGTGCACGAGTGGGTTACATCGAACTGGATCTCAACAGCGGTAAGATCCT
TGAGAGTTTTCGCCCCGAAGAACGTTTTCCAATGATGAGCACTTTTAAAGTTCTGCTATGTGGCGCGGTA
TTATCCCGTATTGACGCCGGGCAAGAGCAACTCGGTCGCCGCATACACTATTCTCAGAATGACTTGGTTG
AGTACTCACCAGTCACAGAAAAGCATCTTACGGATGGCATGACAGTAAGAGAATTATGCAGTGCTGCCAT
AACCATGAGTGATAACACTGCGGCCAACTTACTTCTGACAACGATCGGAGGACCGAAGGAGCTAACCGCT
TTTTTGCACAACATGGGGGATCATGTAACTCGCCTTGATCGTTGGGAACCGGAGCTGAATGAAGCCATAC
CAAACGACGAGCGTGACACCACGATGCCTGTAGCAATGGCAACAACGTTGCGCAAACTATTAACTGGCGA
ACTACTTACTCTAGCTTCCCGGCAACAATTAATAGACTGGATGGAGGCGGATAAAGTTGCAGGACCACTT
CTGCGCTCGGCCCTTCCGGCTGGCTGGTTTATTGCTGATAAATCTGGAGCCGGTGAGCGTGGGTCTCGCG
GTATCATTGCAGCACTGGGGCCAGATGGTAAGCCCTCCCGTATCGTAGTTATCTACACGACGGGGAGTCA
GGCAACTATGGATGAACGAAATAGACAGATCGCTGAGATAGGTGCCTCACTGATTAAGCATTGGTAACTG
TCAGACCAAGTTTACTCATATATACTTTAGATTGATTTAAAACTTCATTTTTAATTTAAAAGGATCTAGG
TGAAGATCCTTTTTGATAATCTCATGACCAAAATCCCTTAACGTGAGTTTTCGTTCCACTGAGCGTCAGA
CCCCGTAGAAAAGATCAAAGGATCTTC
